Addgene plasmid #169893: pLentiCRISPR V2 sgACO1_3
Purpose: Disrupt ACO1
Depositing lab: Richard Possemato. Depositing organization: NYU Grossman School of Medicine. Publication: Iron-sulfur cluster deficiency can be sensed by IRP2 and regulates iron homeostasis and sensitivity to ferroptosis independent of IRP1 and FBXL5. Terzi EM, Sviderskiy VO, Alvarez SW, Whiten GC, Possemato R. Sci Adv. 2021 May 26;7(22). pii: 7/22/eabg4302. doi: 10.1126/sciadv.abg4302. Print 2021 May. PubMed 34039609.
Backbone
  Vector backbone: pLENTICRISPR V2
  Backbone manufacturer: Broad Institute
  Backbone size w/o insert (bp): 11590
  Total vector size (bp): 11590
  Vector type: Mammalian Expression, Lentiviral, CRISPR
  Selectable markers: Puromycin
Growth in bacteria
  Bacterial resistance: Ampicillin, 100 μg/mL
  Growth temperature: 37°C
  Growth strain: NEB Stable
  Copy number: High Copy
Gene/Insert
  Gene/Insert name: sgRNA targeting ACO1
  Species: Synthetic
  Insert size (bp): 21
Terms and licenses: Academic/Nonprofit Terms; Industry Terms: Not Available to Industry
Depositor comments: Target: GCTCGCTACTTAACTAACAG
How to cite: pLentiCRISPR V2 sgACO1_3 was a gift from Richard Possemato (Addgene plasmid # 169893 ; http://n2t.net/addgene:169893 ; RRID:Addgene_169893)
