[The description below was written by a language model from this plasmid's Addgene catalogue record and pLannotate feature annotations shown in this document.]
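Description:
pLentiCRISPR V2 sgACO1_3 is an all-in-one lentiviral CRISPR vector built on the pLentiCRISPR V2 backbone and intended to disrupt ACO1 in mammalian cells. It is propagated in E. coli through a high-copy ColE1/pUC-type origin with ampicillin selection (AmpR under its own promoter), and it also carries an f1 origin. The backbone further contains an SV40/EM7-driven bleomycin/Zeocin resistance cassette with an SV40 poly(A) signal, located outside the viral transfer region. The catalogue lists the total size as 11,590 bp, whereas the sequenced record underlying the feature table is 13,013 nt; the record does not explain this discrepancy.

The transfer cassette has a third-generation, self-inactivating layout. A CMV enhancer/promoter fused to a truncated HIV-1 5' LTR drives genomic RNA production in packaging cells, followed by the Ψ packaging signal, a gag fragment, the RRE for Rev-dependent nuclear export, and the cPPT/CTS; the cassette ends with a ΔU3 3' LTR and a bGH poly(A) signal. Within it, a human U6 RNA polymerase III promoter expresses a short synthetic guide sequence against ACO1, joined to the Streptococcus pyogenes gRNA scaffold. Downstream, an EF-1α core promoter drives S. pyogenes Cas9, followed by a puromycin N-acetyltransferase coding region; the gap between them is not annotated, so the linking element is not stated in the record. A WPRE enhances transcript expression.

Transduced cells therefore integrate guide, nuclease and puromycin marker from one provirus, allowing selection of populations in which Cas9 cuts the ACO1 locus to produce knockouts. The associated publication concerns iron-sulfur cluster sensing, iron homeostasis and ferroptosis sensitivity, and the "_3" suffix suggests it is one of several guides against this gene.
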