Features (pLannotate 1.2.2; 33 found; start..end, strand, type, name):
     38..90      -  misc_feature   bom (fragment): basis of mobility region from pBR322
    245..624     +  enhancer       CMV enhancer: human cytomegalovirus immediate early enhancer
    625..824     +  promoter       CMV promoter: human cytomegalovirus (CMV) immediate early promoter
    842..1022    +  LTR            5' LTR (truncated): truncated 5' long terminal repeat (LTR) from HIV-1
   1069..1194    +  misc_feature   HIV-1 Ψ: packaging signal of human immunodeficiency virus type 1
   1178..1541    +  CDS            HIV-1 gag (fragment): gag protein from human immunodeficiency virus 1; gag
   1687..1920    +  misc_feature   RRE: The Rev response element (RRE) of HIV-1 allows for Rev-dependent mRNA export from the nucleus to the cytoplasm.
   2297..2397    +  CDS            Rev (fragment): human immunodeficiency virus 1 (HIV-1) Rev protein; rev; enhances nuclear export of unspliced and incompletely spliced viral mRNAs
   2447..2564    +  misc_feature   cPPT/CTS: central polypurine tract and central termination sequence of HIV-1
   2615..2855    +  promoter       U6 promoter: RNA polymerase III promoter for human U6 snRNA
   2885..2960    +  misc_RNA       gRNA scaffold: guide RNA scaffold for the Streptococcus pyogenes CRISPR/Cas9 system
   2978..2996    +  CDS            small t antigen (fragment): SV40 (simian virus 40) small t antigen
   3022..3233    +  promoter       EF-1α core promoter: core promoter for human elongation factor EF-1α
   3258..7361    +  CDS            Cas9: Cas9 (Csn1) endonuclease from the Streptococcus pyogenes Type II CRISPR/Cas system generates RNA-guided double strand breaks in DNA
   7499..8096    +  CDS            PuroR (fragment): puromycin N-acetyltransferase; pac from Streptomyces; confers resistance to puromycin
   8112..8700    +  misc_feature   WPRE: woodchuck hepatitis virus posttranscriptional regulatory element
   8751..8770    +  misc_feature   cPPT/CTS (fragment): central polypurine tract and central termination sequence of HIV-1
   8772..9005    +  LTR            3' LTR (ΔU3): self-inactivating 3' long terminal repeat (LTR) from HIV-1
   9037..9261    +  polyA_signal   bGH poly(A) signal: bovine growth hormone polyadenylation signal
   9265..9286    +  promoter       SV40 promoter (fragment): SV40 enhancer and early promoter
   9307..9735    +  rep_origin     f1 ori (sequence partly withheld): f1 bacteriophage origin of replication; arrow indicates direction of (+) strand synthesis
   9749..10078   +  promoter       SV40 promoter: SV40 enhancer and early promoter
  10126..10173   +  promoter       EM7 promoter: synthetic bacterial promoter&nbsp
  10192..10566   +  CDS            BleoR: antibiotic-binding protein; Sh ble from Streptoalloteichus hindustanus; confers resistance to bleomycin, phleomycin, and Zeocin™
  10576..10701   +  CDS            ble (fragment): BLE_KLEPN - Experimental evidence at protein level: Swiss-Prot protein existence level 1. Binding protein with a strong affinity to the bleomycin family of antibiotics. Binds to CL990; an antimitotic-antibiotic compound. From Klebsiella pneumoniae.
  10696..10817   +  polyA_signal   SV40 poly(A) signal: SV40 polyadenylation signal
  10888..10910   -  protein_bind   lac operator (fragment): The lac repressor binds to the lac operator to inhibit transcription in E. coli. This inhibition can be relieved by adding lactose or isopropyl-β-D-thiogalactopyranoside (IPTG). lac repressor encoded by lacI
  10914..10944   -  promoter       lac promoter: promoter for the E. coli lac operon
  10959..10980   -  protein_bind   CAP binding site: CAP binding activates transcription in the presence of cAMP. E. coli catabolite activator protein
  10993..11085   -  CDS            lacI (fragment): lac repressor; lacI; The lac repressor binds to the lac operator to inhibit transcription in E. coli. This inhibition can be relieved by adding lactose or isopropyl-β-D-thiogalactopyranoside (IPTG).
  11268..11856   -  rep_origin     ori: high-copy-number ColE1/pMB1/pBR322/pUC origin of replication
  12027..12887   -  CDS            AmpR: β-lactamase; bla; confers resistance to ampicillin, carbenicillin, and related antibiotics
  12888..12992   -  promoter       AmpR promoter: bla
>Addgene plasmid #169893 | pLentiCRISPR V2 sgACO1_3 | addgene full sequence | sequence record 332993 | Addgene NGS Result
ACCTGACGTCGACGGATCGGGAGATCTCCCGATCCCCTATGGTGCACTCTCAGTACAATCTGCTCTGATG
CCGCATAGTTAAGCCAGTATCTGCTCCCTGCTTGTGTGTTGGAGGTCGCTGAGTAGTGCGCGAGCAAAAT
TTAAGCTACAACAAGGCAAGGCTTGACCGACAATTGCATGAAGAATCTGCTTAGGGTTAGGCGTTTTGCG
CTGCTTCGCGATGTACGGGCCAGATATACGCGTTGACATTGATTATTGACTAGTTATTAATAGTAATCAA
TTACGGGGTCATTAGTTCATAGCCCATATATGGAGTTCCGCGTTACATAACTTACGGTAAATGGCCCGCC
TGGCTGACCGCCCAACGACCCCCGCCCATTGACGTCAATAATGACGTATGTTCCCATAGTAACGCCAATA
GGGACTTTCCATTGACGTCAATGGGTGGAGTATTTACGGTAAACTGCCCACTTGGCAGTACATCAAGTGT
ATCATATGCCAAGTACGCCCCCTATTGACGTCAATGACGGTAAATGGCCCGCCTGGCATTATGCCCAGTA
CATGACCTTATGGGACTTTCCTACTTGGCAGTACATCTACGTATTAGTCATCGCTATTACCATGGTGATG
CGGTTTTGGCAGTACATCAATGGGCGTGGATAGCGGTTTGACTCACGGGGATTTCCAAGTCTCCACCCCA
TTGACGTCAATGGGAGTTTGTTTTGGCACCAAAATCAACGGGACTTTCCAAAATGTCGTAACAACTCCGC
CCCATTGACGCAAATGGGCGGTAGGCGTGTACGGTGGGAGGTCTATATAAGCAGCGCGTTTTGCCTGTAC
TGGGTCTCTCTGGTTAGACCAGATCTGAGCCTGGGAGCTCTCTGGCTAACTAGGGAACCCACTGCTTAAG
CCTCAATAAAGCTTGCCTTGAGTGCTTCAAGTAGTGTGTGCCCGTCTGTTGTGTGACTCTGGTAACTAGA
GATCCCTCAGACCCTTTTAGTCAGTGTGGAAAATCTCTAGCAGTGGCGCCCGAACAGGGACTTGAAAGCG
AAAGGGAAACCAGAGGAGCTCTCTCGACGCAGGACTCGGCTTGCTGAAGCGCGCACGGCAAGAGGCGAGG
GGCGGCGACTGGTGAGTACGCCAAAAATTTTGACTAGCGGAGGCTAGAAGGAGAGAGATGGGTGCGAGAG
CGTCAGTATTAAGCGGGGGAGAATTAGATCGCGATGGGAAAAAATTCGGTTAAGGCCAGGGGGAAAGAAA
AAATATAAATTAAAACATATAGTATGGGCAAGCAGGGAGCTAGAACGATTCGCAGTTAATCCTGGCCTGT
TAGAAACATCAGAAGGCTGTAGACAAATACTGGGACAGCTACAACCATCCCTTCAGACAGGATCAGAAGA
ACTTAGATCATTATATAATACAGTAGCAACCCTCTATTGTGTGCATCAAAGGATAGAGATAAAAGACACC
AAGGAAGCTTTAGACAAGATAGAGGAAGAGCAAAACAAAAGTAAGACCACCGCACAGCAAGCGGCCGCTG
ATCTTCAGACCTGGAGGAGGAGATATGAGGGACAATTGGAGAAGTGAATTATATAAATATAAAGTAGTAA
AAATTGAACCATTAGGAGTAGCACCCACCAAGGCAAAGAGAAGAGTGGTGCAGAGAGAAAAAAGAGCAGT
GGGAATAGGAGCTTTGTTCCTTGGGTTCTTGGGAGCAGCAGGAAGCACTATGGGCGCAGCGTCAATGACG
CTGACGGTACAGGCCAGACAATTATTGTCTGGTATAGTGCAGCAGCAGAACAATTTGCTGAGGGCTATTG
AGGCGCAACAGCATCTGTTGCAACTCACAGTCTGGGGCATCAAGCAGCTCCAGGCAAGAATCCTGGCTGT
GGAAAGATACCTAAAGGATCAACAGCTCCTGGGGATTTGGGGTTGCTCTGGAAAACTCATTTGCACCACT
GCTGTGCCTTGGAATGCTAGTTGGAGTAATAAATCTCTGGAACAGATTTGGAATCACACGACCTGGATGG
AGTGGGACAGAGAAATTAACAATTACACAAGCTTAATACACTCCTTAATTGAAGAATCGCAAAACCAGCA
AGAAAAGAATGAACAAGAATTATTGGAATTAGATAAATGGGCAAGTTTGTGGAATTGGTTTAACATAACA
AATTGGCTGTGGTATATAAAATTATTCATAATGATAGTAGGAGGCTTGGTAGGTTTAAGAATAGTTTTTG
CTGTACTTTCTATAGTGAATAGAGTTAGGCAGGGATATTCACCATTATCGTTTCAGACCCACCTCCCAAC
CCCGAGGGGACCCGACAGGCCCGAAGGAATAGAAGAAGAAGGTGGAGAGAGAGACAGAGACAGATCCATT
CGATTAGTGAACGGATCGGCACTGCGTGCGCCAATTCTGCAGACAAATGGCAGTATTCATCCACAATTTT
AAAAGAAAAGGGGGGATTGGGGGGTACAGTGCAGGGGAAAGAATAGTAGACATAATAGCAACAGACATAC
AAACTAAAGAATTACAAAAACAAATTACAAAAATTCAAAATTTTCGGGTTTATTACAGGGACAGCAGAGA
TCCAGTTTGGTTAATTAAGGTACCGAGGGCCTATTTCCCATGATTCCTTCATATTTGCATATACGATACA
AGGCTGTTAGAGAGATAATTAGAATTAATTTGACTGTAAACACAAAGATATTAGTACAAAATACGTGACG
TAGAAAGTAATAATTTCTTGGGTAGTTTGCAGTTTTAAAATTATGTTTTAAAATGGACTATCATATGCTT
ACCGTAACTTGAAAGTATTTCGATTTCTTGGCTTTATATATCTTGTGGAAAGGACGAAACACCGGCTCGC
TACTTAACTAACAGGTTTTAGAGCTAGAAATAGCAAGTTAAAATAAGGCTAGTCCGTTATCAACTTGAAA
AAGTGGCACCGAGTCGGTGCTTTTTTGAATTCGCTAGCTAGGTCTTGAAAGGAGTGGGAATTGGCTCCGG
TGCCCGTCAGTGGGCAGAGCGCACATCGCCCACAGTCCCCGAGAAGTTGGGGGGAGGGGTCGGCAATTGA
TCCGGTGCCTAGAGAAGGTGGCGCGGGGTAAACTGGGAAAGTGATGTCGTGTACTGGCTCCGCCTTTTTC
CCGAGGGTGGGGGAGAACCGTATATAAGTGCAGTAGTCGCCGTGAACGTTCTTTTTCGCAACGGGTTTGC
CGCCAGAACACAGGACCGGTTCTAGAGCGCTGCCACCATGGACAAGAAGTACAGCATCGGCCTGGACATC
GGCACCAACTCTGTGGGCTGGGCCGTGATCACCGACGAGTACAAGGTGCCCAGCAAGAAATTCAAGGTGC
TGGGCAACACCGACCGGCACAGCATCAAGAAGAACCTGATCGGAGCCCTGCTGTTCGACAGCGGCGAAAC
AGCCGAGGCCACCCGGCTGAAGAGAACCGCCAGAAGAAGATACACCAGACGGAAGAACCGGATCTGCTAT
CTGCAAGAGATCTTCAGCAACGAGATGGCCAAGGTGGACGACAGCTTCTTCCACAGACTGGAAGAGTCCT
TCCTGGTGGAAGAGGATAAGAAGCACGAGCGGCACCCCATCTTCGGCAACATCGTGGACGAGGTGGCCTA
CCACGAGAAGTACCCCACCATCTACCACCTGAGAAAGAAACTGGTGGACAGCACCGACAAGGCCGACCTG
CGGCTGATCTATCTGGCCCTGGCCCACATGATCAAGTTCCGGGGCCACTTCCTGATCGAGGGCGACCTGA
ACCCCGACAACAGCGACGTGGACAAGCTGTTCATCCAGCTGGTGCAGACCTACAACCAGCTGTTCGAGGA
AAACCCCATCAACGCCAGCGGCGTGGACGCCAAGGCCATCCTGTCTGCCAGACTGAGCAAGAGCAGACGG
CTGGAAAATCTGATCGCCCAGCTGCCCGGCGAGAAGAAGAATGGCCTGTTCGGAAACCTGATTGCCCTGA
GCCTGGGCCTGACCCCCAACTTCAAGAGCAACTTCGACCTGGCCGAGGATGCCAAACTGCAGCTGAGCAA
GGACACCTACGACGACGACCTGGACAACCTGCTGGCCCAGATCGGCGACCAGTACGCCGACCTGTTTCTG
GCCGCCAAGAACCTGTCCGACGCCATCCTGCTGAGCGACATCCTGAGAGTGAACACCGAGATCACCAAGG
CCCCCCTGAGCGCCTCTATGATCAAGAGATACGACGAGCACCACCAGGACCTGACCCTGCTGAAAGCTCT
CGTGCGGCAGCAGCTGCCTGAGAAGTACAAAGAGATTTTCTTCGACCAGAGCAAGAACGGCTACGCCGGC
TACATTGACGGCGGAGCCAGCCAGGAAGAGTTCTACAAGTTCATCAAGCCCATCCTGGAAAAGATGGACG
GCACCGAGGAACTGCTCGTGAAGCTGAACAGAGAGGACCTGCTGCGGAAGCAGCGGACCTTCGACAACGG
CAGCATCCCCCACCAGATCCACCTGGGAGAGCTGCACGCCATTCTGCGGCGGCAGGAAGATTTTTACCCA
TTCCTGAAGGACAACCGGGAAAAGATCGAGAAGATCCTGACCTTCCGCATCCCCTACTACGTGGGCCCTC
TGGCCAGGGGAAACAGCAGATTCGCCTGGATGACCAGAAAGAGCGAGGAAACCATCACCCCCTGGAACTT
CGAGGAAGTGGTGGACAAGGGCGCTTCCGCCCAGAGCTTCATCGAGCGGATGACCAACTTCGATAAGAAC
CTGCCCAACGAGAAGGTGCTGCCCAAGCACAGCCTGCTGTACGAGTACTTCACCGTGTATAACGAGCTGA
CCAAAGTGAAATACGTGACCGAGGGAATGAGAAAGCCCGCCTTCCTGAGCGGCGAGCAGAAAAAGGCCAT
CGTGGACCTGCTGTTCAAGACCAACCGGAAAGTGACCGTGAAGCAGCTGAAAGAGGACTACTTCAAGAAA
ATCGAGTGCTTCGACTCCGTGGAAATCTCCGGCGTGGAAGATCGGTTCAACGCCTCCCTGGGCACATACC
ACGATCTGCTGAAAATTATCAAGGACAAGGACTTCCTGGACAATGAGGAAAACGAGGACATTCTGGAAGA
TATCGTGCTGACCCTGACACTGTTTGAGGACAGAGAGATGATCGAGGAACGGCTGAAAACCTATGCCCAC
CTGTTCGACGACAAAGTGATGAAGCAGCTGAAGCGGCGGAGATACACCGGCTGGGGCAGGCTGAGCCGGA
AGCTGATCAACGGCATCCGGGACAAGCAGTCCGGCAAGACAATCCTGGATTTCCTGAAGTCCGACGGCTT
CGCCAACAGAAACTTCATGCAGCTGATCCACGACGACAGCCTGACCTTTAAAGAGGACATCCAGAAAGCC
CAGGTGTCCGGCCAGGGCGATAGCCTGCACGAGCACATTGCCAATCTGGCCGGCAGCCCCGCCATTAAGA
AGGGCATCCTGCAGACAGTGAAGGTGGTGGACGAGCTCGTGAAAGTGATGGGCCGGCACAAGCCCGAGAA
CATCGTGATCGAAATGGCCAGAGAGAACCAGACCACCCAGAAGGGACAGAAGAACAGCCGCGAGAGAATG
AAGCGGATCGAAGAGGGCATCAAAGAGCTGGGCAGCCAGATCCTGAAAGAACACCCCGTGGAAAACACCC
AGCTGCAGAACGAGAAGCTGTACCTGTACTACCTGCAGAATGGGCGGGATATGTACGTGGACCAGGAACT
GGACATCAACCGGCTGTCCGACTACGATGTGGACCATATCGTGCCTCAGAGCTTTCTGAAGGACGACTCC
ATCGACAACAAGGTGCTGACCAGAAGCGACAAGAACCGGGGCAAGAGCGACAACGTGCCCTCCGAAGAGG
TCGTGAAGAAGATGAAGAACTACTGGCGGCAGCTGCTGAACGCCAAGCTGATTACCCAGAGAAAGTTCGA
CAATCTGACCAAGGCCGAGAGAGGCGGCCTGAGCGAACTGGATAAGGCCGGCTTCATCAAGAGACAGCTG
GTGGAAACCCGGCAGATCACAAAGCACGTGGCACAGATCCTGGACTCCCGGATGAACACTAAGTACGACG
AGAATGACAAGCTGATCCGGGAAGTGAAAGTGATCACCCTGAAGTCCAAGCTGGTGTCCGATTTCCGGAA
GGATTTCCAGTTTTACAAAGTGCGCGAGATCAACAACTACCACCACGCCCACGACGCCTACCTGAACGCC
GTCGTGGGAACCGCCCTGATCAAAAAGTACCCTAAGCTGGAAAGCGAGTTCGTGTACGGCGACTACAAGG
TGTACGACGTGCGGAAGATGATCGCCAAGAGCGAGCAGGAAATCGGCAAGGCTACCGCCAAGTACTTCTT
CTACAGCAACATCATGAACTTTTTCAAGACCGAGATTACCCTGGCCAACGGCGAGATCCGGAAGCGGCCT
CTGATCGAGACAAACGGCGAAACCGGGGAGATCGTGTGGGATAAGGGCCGGGATTTTGCCACCGTGCGGA
AAGTGCTGAGCATGCCCCAAGTGAATATCGTGAAAAAGACCGAGGTGCAGACAGGCGGCTTCAGCAAAGA
GTCTATCCTGCCCAAGAGGAACAGCGATAAGCTGATCGCCAGAAAGAAGGACTGGGACCCTAAGAAGTAC
GGCGGCTTCGACAGCCCCACCGTGGCCTATTCTGTGCTGGTGGTGGCCAAAGTGGAAAAGGGCAAGTCCA
AGAAACTGAAGAGTGTGAAAGAGCTGCTGGGGATCACCATCATGGAAAGAAGCAGCTTCGAGAAGAATCC
CATCGACTTTCTGGAAGCCAAGGGCTACAAAGAAGTGAAAAAGGACCTGATCATCAAGCTGCCTAAGTAC
TCCCTGTTCGAGCTGGAAAACGGCCGGAAGAGAATGCTGGCCTCTGCCGGCGAACTGCAGAAGGGAAACG
AACTGGCCCTGCCCTCCAAATATGTGAACTTCCTGTACCTGGCCAGCCACTATGAGAAGCTGAAGGGCTC
CCCCGAGGATAATGAGCAGAAACAGCTGTTTGTGGAACAGCACAAGCACTACCTGGACGAGATCATCGAG
CAGATCAGCGAGTTCTCCAAGAGAGTGATCCTGGCCGACGCTAATCTGGACAAAGTGCTGTCCGCCTACA
ACAAGCACCGGGATAAGCCCATCAGAGAGCAGGCCGAGAATATCATCCACCTGTTTACCCTGACCAATCT
GGGAGCCCCTGCCGCCTTCAAGTACTTTGACACCACCATCGACCGGAAGAGGTACACCAGCACCAAAGAG
GTGCTGGACGCCACCCTGATCCACCAGAGCATCACCGGCCTGTACGAGACACGGATCGACCTGTCTCAGC
TGGGAGGCGACAAGCGACCTGCCGCCACAAAGAAGGCTGGACAGGCTAAGAAGAAGAAAGATTACAAAGA
CGATGACGATAAGGGATCCGGCGCAACAAACTTCTCTCTGCTGAAACAAGCCGGAGATGTCGAAGAGAAT
CCTGGACCGACCGAGTACAAGCCCACGGTGCGCCTCGCCACCCGCGACGACGTCCCCAGGGCCGTACGCA
CCCTCGCCGCCGCGTTCGCCGACTACCCCGCCACGCGCCACACCGTCGATCCGGACCGCCACATCGAGCG
GGTCACCGAGCTGCAAGAACTCTTCCTCACGCGCGTCGGGCTCGACATCGGCAAGGTGTGGGTCGCGGAC
GACGGCGCCGCGGTGGCGGTCTGGACCACGCCGGAGAGCGTCGAAGCGGGGGCGGTGTTCGCCGAGATCG
GCCCGCGCATGGCCGAGTTGAGCGGTTCCCGGCTGGCCGCGCAGCAACAGATGGAAGGCCTCCTGGCGCC
GCACCGGCCCAAGGAGCCCGCGTGGTTCCTGGCCACCGTCGGAGTCTCGCCCGACCACCAGGGCAAGGGT
CTGGGCAGCGCCGTCGTGCTCCCCGGAGTGGAGGCGGCCGAGCGCGCCGGGGTGCCCGCCTTCCTGGAGA
CCTCCGCGCCCCGCAACCTCCCCTTCTACGAGCGGCTCGGCTTCACCGTCACCGCCGACGTCGAGGTGCC
CGAAGGACCGCGCACCTGGTGCATGACCCGCAAGCCCGGTGCCTGAACGCGTTAAGTCGACAATCAACCT
CTGGATTACAAAATTTGTGAAAGATTGACTGGTATTCTTAACTATGTTGCTCCTTTTACGCTATGTGGAT
ACGCTGCTTTAATGCCTTTGTATCATGCTATTGCTTCCCGTATGGCTTTCATTTTCTCCTCCTTGTATAA
ATCCTGGTTGCTGTCTCTTTATGAGGAGTTGTGGCCCGTTGTCAGGCAACGTGGCGTGGTGTGCACTGTG
TTTGCTGACGCAACCCCCACTGGTTGGGGCATTGCCACCACCTGTCAGCTCCTTTCCGGGACTTTCGCTT
TCCCCCTCCCTATTGCCACGGCGGAACTCATCGCCGCCTGCCTTGCCCGCTGCTGGACAGGGGCTCGGCT
GTTGGGCACTGACAATTCCGTGGTGTTGTCGGGGAAATCATCGTCCTTTCCTTGGCTGCTCGCCTGTGTT
GCCACCTGGATTCTGCGCGGGACGTCCTTCTGCTACGTCCCTTCGGCCCTCAATCCAGCGGACCTTCCTT
CCCGCGGCCTGCTGCCGGCTCTGCGGCCTCTTCCGCGTCTTCGCCTTCGCCCTCAGACGAGTCGGATCTC
CCTTTGGGCCGCCTCCCCGCGTCGACTTTAAGACCAATGACTTACAAGGCAGCTGTAGATCTTAGCCACT
TTTTAAAAGAAAAGGGGGGACTGGAAGGGCTAATTCACTCCCAACGAAGACAAGATCTGCTTTTTGCTTG
TACTGGGTCTCTCTGGTTAGACCAGATCTGAGCCTGGGAGCTCTCTGGCTAACTAGGGAACCCACTGCTT
AAGCCTCAATAAAGCTTGCCTTGAGTGCTTCAAGTAGTGTGTGCCCGTCTGTTGTGTGACTCTGGTAACT
AGAGATCCCTCAGACCCTTTTAGTCAGTGTGGAAAATCTCTAGCAGGGCCCGTTTAAACCCGCTGATCAG
CCTCGACTGTGCCTTCTAGTTGCCAGCCATCTGTTGTTTGCCCCTCCCCCGTGCCTTCCTTGACCCTGGA
AGGTGCCACTCCCACTGTCCTTTCCTAATAAAATGAGGAAATTGCATCGCATTGTCTGAGTAGGTGTCAT
TCTATTCTGGGGGGTGGGGTGGGGCAGGACAGCAAGGGGGAGGATTGGGAAGACAATAGCAGGCATGCTG
GGGATGCGGTGGGCTCTATGGCTTCTGAGGCGGAAAGAACCAGCTGGGGCTCTAGGGGGTATCCCC
[124 nt withheld, positions 9307-9430]
C
[91 nt withheld, positions 9432-9522]
A
[49 nt withheld, positions 9524-9572]
CCTTTGACGTTGGAGTCCACGTTCTTT
[37 nt withheld, positions 9600-9636]
ACCCTATCTCGGTCTATTCTTTTGATTTATAAGGGATTTTGCCGATTTCGGCCTATTGGTTAAAAAATGA
GCTGATTTAACAAAAATTTAACGCGAATTAATTCTGTGGAATGTGTGTCAGTTAGGGTGTGGAAAGTCCC
CAGGCTCCCCAGCAGGCAGAAGTATGCAAAGCATGCATCTCAATTAGTCAGCAACCAGGTGTGGAAAGTC
CCCAGGCTCCCCAGCAGGCAGAAGTATGCAAAGCATGCATCTCAATTAGTCAGCAACCATAGTCCCGCCC
CTAACTCCGCCCATCCCGCCCCTAACTCCGCCCAGTTCCGCCCATTCTCCGCCCCATGGCTGACTAATTT
TTTTTATTTATGCAGAGGCCGAGGCCGCCTCTGCCTCTGAGCTATTCCAGAAGTAGTGAGGAGGCTTTTT
TGGAGGCCTAGGCTTTTGCAAAAAGCTCCCGGGAGCTTGTATATCCATTTTCGGATCTGATCAGCACGTG
TTGACAATTAATCATCGGCATAGTATATCGGCATAGTATAATACGACAAGGTGAGGAACTAAACCATGGC
CAAGTTGACCAGTGCCGTTCCGGTGCTCACCGCGCGCGACGTCGCCGGAGCGGTCGAGTTCTGGACCGAC
CGGCTCGGGTTCTCCCGGGACTTCGTGGAGGACGACTTCGCCGGTGTGGTCCGGGACGACGTGACCCTGT
TCATCAGCGCGGTCCAGGACCAGGTGGTGCCGGACAACACCCTGGCCTGGGTGTGGGTGCGCGGCCTGGA
CGAGCTGTACGCCGAGTGGTCGGAGGTCGTGTCCACGAACTTCCGGGACGCCTCCGGGCCGGCCATGACC
GAGATCGGCGAGCAGCCGTGGGGGCGGGAGTTCGCCCTGCGCGACCCGGCCGGCAACTGCGTGCACTTCG
TGGCCGAGGAGCAGGACTGACACGTGCTACGAGATTTCGATTCCACCGCCGCCTTCTATGAAAGGTTGGG
CTTCGGAATCGTTTTCCGGGACGCCGGCTGGATGATCCTCCAGCGCGGGGATCTCATGCTGGAGTTCTTC
GCCCACCCCAACTTGTTTATTGCAGCTTATAATGGTTACAAATAAAGCAATAGCATCACAAATTTCACAA
ATAAAGCATTTTTTTCACTGCATTCTAGTTGTGGTTTGTCCAAACTCATCAATGTATCTTATCATGTCTG
TATACCGTCGACCTCTAGCTAGAGCTTGGCGTAATCATGGTCATAGCTGTTTCCTGTGTGAAATTGTTAT
CCGCTCACAATTCCACACAACATACGAGCCGGAAGCATAAAGTGTAAAGCCTGGGGTGCCTAATGAGTGA
GCTAACTCACATTAATTGCGTTGCGCTCACTGCCCGCTTTCCAGTCGGGAAACCTGTCGTGCCAGCTGCA
TTAATGAATCGGCCAACGCGCGGGGAGAGGCGGTTTGCGTATTGGGCGCTCTTCCGCTTCCTCGCTCACT
GACTCGCTGCGCTCGGTCGTTCGGCTGCGGCGAGCGGTATCAGCTCACTCAAAGGCGGTAATACGGTTAT
CCACAGAATCAGGGGATAACGCAGGAAAGAACATGTGAGCAAAAGGCCAGCAAAAGGCCAGGAACCGTAA
AAAGGCCGCGTTGCTGGCGTTTTTCCATAGGCTCCGCCCCCCTGACGAGCATCACAAAAATCGACGCTCA
AGTCAGAGGTGGCGAAACCCGACAGGACTATAAAGATACCAGGCGTTTCCCCCTGGAAGCTCCCTCGTGC
GCTCTCCTGTTCCGACCCTGCCGCTTACCGGATACCTGTCCGCCTTTCTCCCTTCGGGAAGCGTGGCGCT
TTCTCATAGCTCACGCTGTAGGTATCTCAGTTCGGTGTAGGTCGTTCGCTCCAAGCTGGGCTGTGTGCAC
GAACCCCCCGTTCAGCCCGACCGCTGCGCCTTATCCGGTAACTATCGTCTTGAGTCCAACCCGGTAAGAC
ACGACTTATCGCCACTGGCAGCAGCCACTGGTAACAGGATTAGCAGAGCGAGGTATGTAGGCGGTGCTAC
AGAGTTCTTGAAGTGGTGGCCTAACTACGGCTACACTAGAAGAACAGTATTTGGTATCTGCGCTCTGCTG
AAGCCAGTTACCTTCGGAAAAAGAGTTGGTAGCTCTTGATCCGGCAAACAAACCACCGCTGGTAGCGGTG
GTTTTTTTGTTTGCAAGCAGCAGATTACGCGCAGAAAAAAAGGATCTCAAGAAGATCCTTTGATCTTTTC
TACGGGGTCTGACGCTCAGTGGAACGAAAACTCACGTTAAGGGATTTTGGTCATGAGATTATCAAAAAGG
ATCTTCACCTAGATCCTTTTAAATTAAAAATGAAGTTTTAAATCAATCTAAAGTATATATGAGTAAACTT
GGTCTGACAGTTACCAATGCTTAATCAGTGAGGCACCTATCTCAGCGATCTGTCTATTTCGTTCATCCAT
AGTTGCCTGACTCCCCGTCGTGTAGATAACTACGATACGGGAGGGCTTACCATCTGGCCCCAGTGCTGCA
ATGATACCGCGAGACCCACGCTCACCGGCTCCAGATTTATCAGCAATAAACCAGCCAGCCGGAAGGGCCG
AGCGCAGAAGTGGTCCTGCAACTTTATCCGCCTCCATCCAGTCTATTAATTGTTGCCGGGAAGCTAGAGT
AAGTAGTTCGCCAGTTAATAGTTTGCGCAACGTTGTTGCCATTGCTACAGGCATCGTGGTGTCACGCTCG
TCGTTTGGTATGGCTTCATTCAGCTCCGGTTCCCAACGATCAAGGCGAGTTACATGATCCCCCATGTTGT
GCAAAAAAGCGGTTAGCTCCTTCGGTCCTCCGATCGTTGTCAGAAGTAAGTTGGCCGCAGTGTTATCACT
CATGGTTATGGCAGCACTGCATAATTCTCTTACTGTCATGCCATCCGTAAGATGCTTTTCTGTGACTGGT
GAGTACTCAACCAAGTCATTCTGAGAATAGTGTATGCGGCGACCGAGTTGCTCTTGCCCGGCGTCAATAC
GGGATAATACCGCGCCACATAGCAGAACTTTAAAAGTGCTCATCATTGGAAAACGTTCTTCGGGGCGAAA
ACTCTCAAGGATCTTACCGCTGTTGAGATCCAGTTCGATGTAACCCACTCGTGCACCCAACTGATCTTCA
GCATCTTTTACTTTCACCAGCGTTTCTGGGTGAGCAAAAACAGGAAGGCAAAATGCCGCAAAAAAGGGAA
TAAGGGCGACACGGAAATGTTGAATACTCATACTCTTCCTTTTTCAATATTATTGAAGCATTTATCAGGG
TTATTGTCTCATGAGCGGATACATATTTGAATGTATTTAGAAAAATAAACAAATAGGGGTTCCGCGCACA
TTTCCCCGAAAAGTGCC
